LOCUS       Exported 9619 bp ds-DNA circular SYN 19-FEB-2019
DEFINITION  synthetic circular DNA
ACCESSION   .
VERSION     .
KEYWORDS    .
SOURCE      synthetic DNA construct
  ORGANISM  synthetic DNA construct
REFERENCE   1 (bases 1 to 9619)
  AUTHORS   .
  TITLE     Direct Submission
  JOURNAL   Exported Friday, Feb 22, 2019 from SnapGene Viewer 4.3.2
            https://www.snapgene.com
FEATURES             Location/Qualifiers
     source          1..9619
                     /organism="synthetic DNA construct"
                     /mol_type="other DNA"
     rep_origin      complement(135..441)
                     /direction=LEFT
                     /label=f1(-)ori
     primer_bind     622..643
                     /label=T7
     misc_signal     complement(656..968)
                     /label=PB 5' TR
     misc_feature    1048..4590
                     /label=Pou5f1P_3.5kb
     promoter        4619..4689
                     /label=UBC min promoter
     CDS             4707..5423
                     /label=EGFP
     misc_signal     5471..6043
                     /label=EMCV IRES
     CDS             6047..6643
                     /label=pac
     polyA_signal    6746..6957
                     /label=bGH pA
     misc_signal     7177..7411
                     /label=PB 3' TR
     primer_bind     complement(7430..7449)
                     /label=T3
     rep_origin      complement(7854..8536)
                     /direction=LEFT
                     /label=ColE1 ori
     CDS             complement(8634..9293)
                     /label=AmpR
ORIGIN
        1 ctaaattgta agcgttaata ttttgttaaa attcgcgtta aatttttgtt aaatcagctc
       61 attttttaac caataggccg aaatcggcaa aatcccttat aaatcaaaag aatagaccga
      121 gatagggtnn nnnnnnnnnn nnnnnnnnnn nnnnnnnnnn nnnnnaaaga acgtggactc
      181 caacgtcaaa ggnnnnnnnn nnnnnnnnnn nnnnnnnnnn nnnnnnnnnn nnnnnnnnnn
      241 ntnnnnnnnn nnnnnnnnnn nnnnnnnnnn nnnnnnnnnn nnnnnnnnnn nnnnnnnnnn
      301 nnnnnnnnnn nnnnnnnnnn nnnnnnnnnn nnngnnnnnn nnnnnnnnnn nnnnnnnnnn
      361 nnnnnnnnnn nnnnnnnnnn nnnnnnnnnn nnnnnnnnnn nnnnnnnnnn nnnnnnnnnn
      421 nnnnnnnnnn nnnnnnnnnn nnnnnnnnnn nnnnnnnncc cattcgccat tcaggctgcg
      481 caactgttgg gaagggcgat cggtgcgggc ctcttcgcta ttacgccagc tggcgaaagg
      541 gggatgtgct gcaaggcgat taagttgggt aacgccaggg ttttcccagt cacgacgttg
      601 taaaacgacg gccagtgaat tgtaatacga ctcactatag ggcgaattgg gtaccttaac
      661 cctagaaaga tagtctgcgt aaaattgacg catgcattct tgaaatattg ctctctcttt
      721 ctaaatagcg cgaatccgtc gctgtgcatt taggacatct cagtcgccgc ttggagctcc
      781 cgtgaggcgt gcttgtcaat gcggtaagtg tcactgattt tgaactataa cgaccgcgtg
      841 agtcaaaatg acgcatgatt atcttttacg tgacttttaa gatttaactc atacgataat
      901 tatattgtta tttcatgttc tacttacgtg ataacttatt atatatatat tttcttgtta
      961 tagatatcgt catcataatt taaacaagca aaaccaaatt aagggccagc tcattcctcc
     1021 cactcatgat ctatagatct cacgcgtagg gagacccagc ctggatgcta acacgagtga
     1081 tttccctgct ctagtctagt gtcctccgtg agtccattta actgatcacc cagtctgtga
     1141 ggaggtggct gaactcacag taagaaagct gtgggggtca acgcctattg tttgtttgtt
     1201 ttgttttaga caaggtctcc tgctgaggct ggctcaagct ggcctggagg actcttgtgt
     1261 ttaaggctgg ccttaaattc tctttaaaag aaaatcatgt gtatatatgt gtgtccatgt
     1321 aactgcagat gaccacagca gccaagagat ttctgttctc ctagctgtaa accacccaat
     1381 atgggtgcta ggaacagaat tttaaaaggg tcctctgaaa gagcaatgta cactcaaatg
     1441 ctgagttctt tcccagcccc tagccttgga cctttgttct tatcacttcc aacgcccaag
     1501 ggcaggcatt ataggtgtgg cattccgcat ctggcttccc aggatacctt ttcatgctgg
     1561 tggaccatct ctggctgggg acgtgtgggc ttctctgctg tctttggttc tccagacaga
     1621 actccgagac agatcttgac ttggttctaa aatacaggtg gtttgtggca agttaacgaa
     1681 ttttagctca aatttggggt atttaagata ccatggtgac tcttttttgt ttgtttttct
     1741 ttctttcttt ttttttttta aaaagattta tttattattg tacgtaagta cttcagacac
     1801 cagaagaggg tgacagattt tttttttttt tcgagacagg atttctctgt gaagccctgg
     1861 ctgtcctgga actcactctg tagaccaggc tggcctggaa ctcagaaatc cacctgcctc
     1921 tgcctcccaa gtgctgggat taaagccatg agttgggacc gcacccggcc caaagtgact
     1981 cttaaagggg gcagagtggc acatattttc aatcctagca ctcaggaagc aaaggctggt
     2041 ggatctctgt gagttcaagg ccagcctggt ctacagagtg agttccaagc catctaaggc
     2101 tatgtaggga acccttgaat caaacccaaa agttagtctg atgattttct aagacccagg
     2161 aggcaagaaa ctggatcaga tgagccaaca ggtctgctgt cccatctcca gggccaccag
     2221 gctcacagct cgggaccagg ctagggcaca tctgtttcaa gctagttcta agaagacttg
     2281 ggacttcaga caaagttgct gttaaggact gtattatact ctaggcacgc ttagggctaa
     2341 cctggttgca aagccagtca ctaggcagtt aaaggactca gaatatgtct cttgtcctgg
     2401 ccagtgagtc accaaaagag aaatcacaat ccataagaca aggttggtat tgaatacaga
     2461 caggactgct gggctgcagg catacttgaa ctgtggtgga gagtgctgtc taggccttag
     2521 aggctggccc tgggaggaac tgggtgtggg gaggttgtag cccgaccctg cccctccccc
     2581 cagggaggtt gagagttctg ggcagacggc agatgcataa caaaggtgca tgatagctct
     2641 gccctggggg cagagaagat ggttggggag gggtccctct cgtcctagcc cttccttaat
     2701 ctgctattga ggaagctttg tgaacttggc ggcttccaag tcgctgcctt tatttaggtc
     2761 ttccaactaa cctatggcac tgttccacaa tgaatgtata gaaattggga ggtgagcatg
     2821 acagagtgga ggaaacggaa gattcatgga gagggccaga gagatggccc ctcagccacc
     2881 ctgggggatg acttggaccc atgtggtaga aggaggggac ttccacacat gtgctatgtg
     2941 tagctgtgtg taggtacata cacaccctta aaataaaacg caattttttt ttcaaagtct
     3001 cagggtgaat ttggtgaagt cgatgaagct gaggcaggag aattatcagg agttcaaggg
     3061 cagcttgttt tatagagaaa ggttccatct ctacctgatg aagactacca tcaagagaca
     3121 cccccgcccc ccagggcacc tagagccact gaccctagcc aacagctcag gcgggctggg
     3181 cccaggctca gaactctgtc ctggctatgt acactgtggg gtgctctggg ctttttgagg
     3241 ctgtgtgatt caccctgggg ccttcgttca gagcatggtg taggagcaga cagacaaaca
     3301 ccatcccttg cagacaggca ctctgagggc tattctcttg caaagataac taagcaccag
     3361 gccagtaatg ggatcctcag actgggccca gaaaaccact ctagggaagt tcagggtagg
     3421 ctctctgcac cccctcctcc taatcccgtc tccttagtgt ctttccgcca gcacaggaat
     3481 gggggagggg tgggtgacga ggatgaacac cggagtccct ggaggaaggg aagcagggta
     3541 tctccatctg aggctctgtc tttgaggaga ggtggagagc tggggaagtc ttgtgtgagg
     3601 ggattggggc tcaggagggg gttggggagc aggaagttgt ccccagggga gccatcctgg
     3661 cccattcaag ggttgagtac ttgtttaggg ttagagctgc cccctctggg gaccaggatt
     3721 gtccagccaa ggccattgtc ctgccccctt cccccagtcc ctcccaggcc cctttgaacc
     3781 tgaagtcaga tatttcttct ctctacccac ctcccacccg ttgggtttct ccacccagga
     3841 actaggctgg aagcctggga tgaggaggtg gggggaggga gaactgagaa tcttgaggaa
     3901 agaggccccg gccttaactg tgaggggatg gagcctgggt gcaggtctta tgggggttgg
     3961 ggggtggtta gtgtctaatc taccaacctg gacaacacaa gatggaatac tgtgctctga
     4021 aaacgcagag ccagcacttc tctggggtct ctggggacat atctggttgg ggctcggggt
     4081 cccatggtgt agagcctcta aactctggag gactggaggt gcaatggctg tcttgtcctg
     4141 gccttggaca tgggctgaaa tactgggttc acccatatct aggactctag acgggtgggt
     4201 aagcaagaac tgaggagtgg ccccagaaat aattggcaca cgaacattca atggatgttt
     4261 taggctctcc agaggatggc tgagtgggct gtaaggacag gccgagaggg tgcagtgcca
     4321 acaggctttg tggtgcgatg gggcatccga gcaactggtt tgtgaggtgt ccggtgaccc
     4381 aaggcagggg tgagaggacc ttgaaggttg aaaatgaagg cctcctgggg tcccgtccta
     4441 agggttgtcc tgtccagacg tccccaacct ccgtctggaa gacacaggca gatagcgctc
     4501 gcctcagttt ctcccacccc cacagctctg ctcctccacc cacccagggg gcggggccag
     4561 aggtcaaggc tagagggtgg gattggggag actagtgagg gggggcccgg tacccggggc
     4621 ggtgaacgcc gatgattata taaggacgcg ccgggtgtgg cacagctagt tccgtcgcag
     4681 ccgggatttg aattcctcga gccaccatgg tgagcaaggg cgaggagctg ttcaccgggg
     4741 tggtgcccat cctggtcgag ctggacggcg acgtaaacgg ccacaagttc agcgtgtccg
     4801 gcgagggcga gggcgatgcc acctacggca agctgaccct gaagttcatc tgcaccaccg
     4861 gcaagctgcc cgtgccctgg cccaccctcg tgaccaccct gacctacggc gtgcagtgct
     4921 tcagccgcta ccccgaccac atgaagcagc acgacttctt caagtccgcc atgcccgaag
     4981 gctacgtcca ggagcgcacc atcttcttca aggacgacgg caactacaag acccgcgccg
     5041 aggtgaagtt cgagggcgac accctggtga accgcatcga gctgaagggc atcgacttca
     5101 aggaggacgg caacatcctg gggcacaagc tggagtacaa ctacaacagc cacaacgtct
     5161 atatcatggc cgacaagcag aagaacggca tcaaggtgaa cttcaagatc cgccacaaca
     5221 tcgaggacgg cagcgtgcag ctcgccgacc actaccagca gaacaccccc atcggcgacg
     5281 gccccgtgct gctgcccgac aaccactacc tgagcaccca gtccgccctg agcaaagacc
     5341 ccaacgagaa gcgcgatcac atggtcctgc tggagttcgt gaccgccgcc gggatcactc
     5401 tcggcatgga cgagctgtac aagtaagcgg ccgctcgata agcttgatat cgaattccgc
     5461 ccctctccct cccccccccc taacgttact ggccgaagcc gcttggaata aggccggtgt
     5521 gcgtttgtct atatgttatt ttccaccata ttgccgtctt ttggcaatgt gagggcccgg
     5581 aaacctggcc ctgtcttctt gacgagcatt cctaggggtc tttcccctct cgccaaagga
     5641 atgcaaggtc tgttgaatgt cgtgaaggaa gcagttcctc tggaagcttc ttgaagacaa
     5701 acaacgtctg tagcgaccct ttgcaggcag cggaaccccc cacctggcga caggtgcctc
     5761 tgcggccaaa agccacgtgt ataagataca cctgcaaagg cggcacaacc ccagtgccac
     5821 gttgtgagtt ggatagttgt ggaaagagtc aaatggctct cctcaagcgt attcaacaag
     5881 gggctgaagg atgcccagaa ggtaccccat tgtatgggat ctgatctggg gcctcggtgc
     5941 acatgcttta catgtgttta gtcgaggtta aaaaaacgtc taggcccccc gaaccacggg
     6001 gacgtggttt tcctttgaaa aacacgatga taatatggcc acaaccatga ccgagtacaa
     6061 gcccacggtg cgcctcgcca cccgcgacga cgtccccagg gccgtacgca ccctcgccgc
     6121 cgcgttcgcc gactaccccg ccacgcgcca caccgtcgat ccggaccgcc acatcgagcg
     6181 ggtcaccgag ctgcaagaac tcttcctcac gcgcgtcggg ctcgacatcg gcaaggtgtg
     6241 ggtcgcggac gacggcgccg cggtggcggt ctggaccacg ccggagagcg tcgaagcggg
     6301 ggcggtgttc gccgagatcg gcccgcgcat ggccgagttg agcggttccc ggctggccgc
     6361 gcagcaacag atggaaggcc tcctggcgcc gcaccggccc aaggagcccg cgtggttcct
     6421 ggccaccgtc ggcgtctcgc ccgaccacca gggcaagggt ctgggcagcg ccgtcgtgct
     6481 ccccggagtg gaggcggccg agcgcgccgg ggtgcccgcc ttcctggaga cctccgcgcc
     6541 ccgcaacctc cccttctacg agcggctcgg cttcaccgtc accgccgacg tcgaggtgcc
     6601 cgaaggaccg cgcacctggt gcatgacccg caagcccggt gcctgacgcc cgccccacga
     6661 cccgcagcgc ccgaccgaaa ggagcgcacg accccatgca tcgatgatct agagctcgct
     6721 gatcagcctc gactgtgcct tctagttgcc agccatctgt tgtttgcccc tcccccgtgc
     6781 cttccttgac cctggaaggt gccactccca ctgtcctttc ctaataaaat gaggaaattg
     6841 catcgcattg tctgagtagg tgtcattcta ttctgggggg tggggtgggg caggacagca
     6901 agggggagga ttgggaagac aatagcaggc atgctgggga tgcggtgggc tctatggctt
     6961 ctgaggcgga aagaacctgc agcccaagct tggcgtaatc atggtcatag ctgtttcctg
     7021 tgtgaaattg ttatccgctc acaattccac acaacatacg agccggaagc ataaagtgta
     7081 aagcctgggg tgcctaatga gtgagctaac tcacattaat tgcgttgcgc tcactgcccg
     7141 ctttccagtc gggaaacctg tcgtgccagc ggatcctttg ttactttata gaagaaattt
     7201 tgagtttttg ttttttttta ataaataaat aaacataaat aaattgtttg ttgaatttat
     7261 tattagtatg taagtgtaaa tataataaaa cttaatatct attcaaatta ataaataaac
     7321 ctcgatatac agaccgataa aacacatgcg tcaattttac gcatgattat ctttaacgta
     7381 cgtcacaata tgattatctt tctagggtta aagagctcca gcttttgttc cctttagtga
     7441 gggttaattt cgagcttggc gtaatcatgg tcatagctgt ttcctgtgtg aaattgttat
     7501 ccgctcacaa ttccacacaa catacgagcc ggaagcataa agtgtaaagc ctggggtgcc
     7561 taatgagtga gctaactcac attaattgcg ttgcgctcac tgcccgcttt ccagtcggga
     7621 aacctgtcgt gccagctgca ttaatgaatc ggccaacgcg cggggagagg cggtttgcgt
     7681 attgggcgct cttccgcttc ctcgctcact gactcgctgc gctcggtcgt tcggctgcgg
     7741 cgagcggtat cagctcactc aaaggcggta atacggttat ccacagaatc aggggataac
     7801 gcaggaaaga acatgtgagc aaaaggccag caaaaggcca ggaaccgtaa aaaggccgcg
     7861 ttgctggcgt ttttccatag gctccgcccc cctgacgagc atcacaaaaa tcgacgctca
     7921 agtcagaggt ggcgaaaccc gacaggacta taaagatacc aggcgtttcc ccctggaagc
     7981 tccctcgtgc gctctcctgt tccgaccctg ccgcttaccg gatacctgtc cgcctttctc
     8041 ccttcgggaa gcgtggcgct ttctcatagc tcacgctgta ggtatctcag ttcggtgtag
     8101 gtcgttcgct ccaagctggg ctgtgtgcac gaaccccccg ttcagcccga ccgctgcgcc
     8161 ttatccggta actatcgtct tgagtccaac ccggtaagac acgacttatc gccactggca
     8221 gcagccactg gtaacaggat tagcagagcg aggtatgtag gcggtgctac agagttcttg
     8281 aagtggtggc ctaactacgg ctacactaga aggacagtat ttggtatctg cgctctgctg
     8341 aagccagtta ccttcggaaa aagagttggt agctcttgat ccggcaaaca aaccaccgct
     8401 ggtagcggtg gtttttttgt ttgcaagcag cagattacgc gcagaaaaaa aggatctcaa
     8461 gaagatcctt tgatcttttc tacggggtct gacgctcagt ggaacgaaaa ctcacgttaa
     8521 gggattttgg tcatgagatt atcaaaaagg atcttcacct agatcctttt aaattaaaaa
     8581 tgaagtttta aatcaatcta aagtatatat gagtaaactt ggtctgacag ttaccaatgc
     8641 ttaatcagtg aggcacctat ctcagcgatc tgtctatttc gttcatccat agttgcctga
     8701 ctccccgtcg tgtagataac tacgatacgg gagggcttac catctggccc cagtgctgca
     8761 atgataccgc gagacccacg ctcaccggct ccagatttat cagcaataaa ccagccagcc
     8821 ggaagggccg agcgcagaag tggtcctgca actttatccg cctccatcca gtctattaat
     8881 tgttgccggg aagctagagt aagtagttcg ccagttaata gtttgcgcaa cgttgttgcc
     8941 attgctacag gcatcgtggt gtcacgctcg tcgtttggta tggcttcatt cagctccggt
     9001 tcccaacgat caaggcgagt tacatgatcc cccatgttgt gcaaaaaagc ggttagctcc
     9061 ttcggtcctc cgatcgttgt cagaagtaag ttggccgcag tgttatcact catggttatg
     9121 gcagcactgc ataattctct tactgtcatg ccatccgtaa gatgcttttc tgtgactggt
     9181 gagtactcaa ccaagtcatt ctgagaatag tgtatgcggc gaccgagttg ctcttgcccg
     9241 gcgtcaatac gggataatac cgcgccacat agcagaactt taaaagtgct catcattgga
     9301 aaacgttctt cggggcgaaa actctcaagg atcttaccgc tgttgagatc cagttcgatg
     9361 taacccactc gtgcacccaa ctgatcttca gcatctttta ctttcaccag cgtttctggg
     9421 tgagcaaaaa caggaaggca aaatgccgca aaaaagggaa taagggcgac acggaaatgt
     9481 tgaatactca tactcttcct ttttcaatat tattgaagca tttatcaggg ttattgtctc
     9541 atgagcggat acatatttga atgtatttag aaaaataaac aaataggggt tccgcgcaca
     9601 tttccccgaa aagtgccac
//
