>Addgene plasmid #124180 | KA1265_pPB-gPou5f1_3.5kb-UBCminEGFP-IP | addgene full sequence | sequence record 239539 | Addgene NGS Result
TGCGCAACTGTTGGGAAGGGCGATCGGTGCGGGCCTCTTCGCTATTACGCCAGCTGGCGAAAGGGGGATG
TGCTGCAAGGCGATTAAGTTGGGTAACGCCAGGGTTTTCCCAGTCACGACGTTGTAAAACGACGGCCAGT
GAATTGTAATACGACTCACTATAGGGCGAATTGGGTACCTTAACCCTAGAAAGATAGTCTGCGTAAAATT
GACGCATGCATTCTTGAAATATTGCTCTCTCTTTCTAAATAGCGCGAATCCGTCGCTGTGCATTTAGGAC
ATCTCAGTCGCCGCTTGGAGCTCCCGTGAGGCGTGCTTGTCAATGCGGTAAGTGTCACTGATTTTGAACT
ATAACGACCGCGTGAGTCAAAATGACGCATGATTATCTTTTACGTGACTTTTAAGATTTAACTCATACGA
TAATTATATTGTTATTTCATGTTCTACTTACGTGATAACTTATTATATATATATTTTCTTGTTATAGATA
TCGTCATCATAATTTAAACAAGCAAAACCAAATTAAGGGCCAGCTCATTCCTCCCACTCATGATCTATAG
ATCTCACGCGTAGGGAGACCCAGCCTGGATGCTAACACGAGTGATTTCCCTGCTCTAGTCTAGTGTCCTC
CGTGAGTCCATTTAACTGATCACCCAGTCTGTGAGGAGGTGGCTGAACTCACAGTAAGAAAGCTGTGGGG
GTCAACGCCTATTGTTTGTTTGTTTTGTTTTAGACAAGGTCTCCTGCTGAGGCTGGCTCAAGCTGGCCTG
GAGGACTCTTGTGTTTAAGGCTGGCCTTAAATTCTCTTTAAAAGAAAATCATGTGTATATATGTGTGTCC
ATGTAACTGCAGATGACCACAGCAGCCAAGAGATTTCTGTTCTCCTAGCTGTAAACCACCCAATATGGGT
GCTAGGAACAGAATTTTAAAAGGGTCCTCTGAAAGAGCAATGTACACTCAAATGCTGAGTTCTTTCCCAG
CCCCTAGCCTTGGACCTTTGTTCTTATCACTTCCAACGCCCAAGGGCAGGCATTATAGGTGTGGCATTCC
GCATCTGGCTTCCCAGGATACCTTTTCATGCTGGTGGACCATCTCTGGCTGGGGACGTGTGGGCTTCTCT
GCTGTCTTTGGTTCTCCAGACAGAACTCCGAGACAGATCTTGACTTGGTTCTAAAATACAGGTGGTTTGT
GGCAAGTTAACGAATTTTAGCTCAAATTTGGGGTATTTAAGATACCATGGTGACTCTTTTTTGTTTGTTT
TTCTTTCTTTCTTTTTTTTTTTTAAAAAGATTTATTTATTATTGTACGTAAGTACTTCAGACACCAGAAG
AGGGTGACAGATTTTTTTTTTTTTTCGAGACAGGATTTCTCTGTGAAGCCCTGGCTGTCCTGGAACTCAC
TCTGTAGACCAGGCTGGCCTGGAACTCAGAAATCCACCTGCCTCTGCCTCCCAAGTGCTGGGATTAAAGC
CATGAGTTGGGACCGCACCCGGCCCAAAGTGACTCTTAAAGGGGGCAGAGTGGCACATATTTTCAATCCT
AGCACTCAGGAAGCAAAGGCTGGTGGATCTCTGTGAGTTCAAGGCCAGCCTGGTCTACAGAGTGAGTTCC
AAGCCATCTAAGGCTATGTAGGGAACCCTTGAATCAAACCCAAAAGTTAGTCTGATGATTTTCTAAGACC
CAGGAGGCAAGAAACTGGATCAGATGAGCCAACAGGTCTGCTGTCCCATCTCCAGGGCCACCAGGCTCAC
AGCTCGGGACCAGGCTAGGGCACATCTGTTTCAAGCTAGTTCTAAGAAGACTTGGGACTTCAGACAAAGT
TGCTGTTAAGGACTGTATTATACTCTAGGCACGCTTAGGGCTAACCTGGTTGCAAAGCCAGTCACTAGGC
AGTTAAAGGACTCAGAATATGTCTCTTGTCCTGGCCAGTGAGTCACCAAAAGAGAAATCACAATCCATAA
GACAAGGTTGGTATTGAATACAGACAGGACTGCTGGGCTGCAGGCATACTTGAACTGTGGTGGAGAGTGC
TGTCTAGGCCTTAGAGGCTGGCCCTGGGAGGAACTGGGTGTGGGGAGGTTGTAGCCCGACCCTGCCCCTC
CCCCCAGGGAGGTTGAGAGTTCTGGGCAGACGGCAGATGCATAACAAAGGTGCATGATAGCTCTGCCCTG
GGGGCAGAGAAGATGGTTGGGGAGGGGTCCCTCTCGTCCTAGCCCTTCCTTAATCTGCTATTGAGGAAGC
TTTGTGAACTTGGCGGCTTCCAAGTCGCTGCCTTTATTTAGGTCTTCCAACTAACCTATGGCACTGTTCC
ACAATGAATGTATAGAAATTGGGAGGTGAGCATGACAGAGTGGAGGAAACGGAAGATTCATGGAGAGGGC
CAGAGAGATGGCCCCTCAGCCACCCTGGGGGATGACTTGGACCCATGTGGTAGAAGGAGGGGACTTCCAC
ACATGTGCTATGTGTAGCTGTGTGTAGGTACATACACACCCTTAAAATAAAACGCAATTTTTTTTTCAAA
GTCTCAGGGTGAATTTGGTGAAGTCGATGAAGCTGAGGCAGGAGAATTATCAGGAGTTCAAGGGCAGCTT
GTTTTATAGAGAAAGGTTCCATCTCTACCTGATGAAGACTACCATCAAGAGACACCCCCGCCCCCCAGGG
CACCTAGAGCCACTGACCCTAGCCAACAGCTCAGGCGGGCTGGGCCCAGGCTCAGAACTCTGTCCTGGCT
ATGTACACTGTGGGGTGCTCTGGGCTTTTTGAGGCTGTGTGATTCACCCTGGGGCCTTCGTTCAGAGCAT
GGTGTAGGAGCAGACAGACAAACACCATCCCTTGCAGACAGGCACTCTGAGGGCTATTCTCTTGCAAAGA
TAACTAAGCACCAGGCCAGTAATGGGATCCTCAGACTGGGCCCAGAAAACCACTCTAGGGAAGTTCAGGG
TAGGCTCTCTGCACCCCCTCCTCCTAATCCCGTCTCCTTAGTGTCTTTCCGCCAGCACAGGAATGGGGGA
GGGGTGGGTGACGAGGATGAACACCGGAGTCCCTGGAGGAAGGGAAGCAGGGTATCTCCATCTGAGGCTC
TGTCTTTGAGGAGAGGTGGAGAGCTGGGGAAGTCTTGTGTGAGGGGATTGGGGCTCAGGAGGGGGTTGGG
GAGCAGGAAGTTGTCCCCAGGGGAGCCATCCTGGCCCATTCAAGGGTTGAGTACTTGTTTAGGGTTAGAG
CTGCCCCCTCTGGGGACCAGGATTGTCCAGCCAAGGCCATTGTCCTGCCCCCTTCCCCCAGTCCCTCCCA
GGCCCCTTTGAACCTGAAGTCAGATATTTCTTCTCTCTACCCACCTCCCACCCGTTGGGTTTCTCCACCC
AGGAACTAGGCTGGAAGCCTGGGATGAGGAGGTGGGGGGAGGGAGAACTGAGAATCTTGAGGAAAGAGGC
CCCGGCCTTAACTGTGAGGGGATGGAGCCTGGGTGCAGGTCTTATGGGGGTTGGGGGGTGGTTAGTGTCT
AATCTACCAACCTGGACAACACAAGATGGAATACTGTGCTCTGAAAACGCAGAGCCAGCACTTCTCTGGG
GTCTCTGGGGACATATCTGGTTGGGGCTCGGGGTCCCATGGTGTAGAGCCTCTAAACTCTGGAGGACTGG
AGGTGCAATGGCTGTCTTGTCCTGGCCTTGGACATGGGCTGAAATACTGGGTTCACCCATATCTAGGACT
CTAGACGGGTGGGTAAGCAAGAACTGAGGAGTGGCCCCAGAAATAATTGGCACACGAACATTCAATGGAT
GTTTTAGGCTCTCCAGAGGATGGCTGAGTGGGCTGTAAGGACAGGCCGAGAGGGTGCAGTGCCAACAGGC
TTTGTGGTGCGATGGGGCATCCGAGCAACTGGTTTGTGAGGTGTCCGGTGACCCAAGGCAGGGGTGAGAG
GACCTTGAAGGTTGAAAATGAAGGCCTCCTGGGGTCCCGTCCTAAGGGTTGTCCTGTCCAGACGTCCCCA
ACCTCCGTCTGGAAGACACAGGCAGATAGCGCTCGCCTCAGTTTCTCCCACCCCCACAGCTCTGCTCCTC
CACCCACCCAGGGGGCGGGGCCAGAGGTCAAGGCTAGAGGGTGGGATTGGGGAGACTAGTGAGGGGGGGC
CCGGTACCCGGGGCGGTGAACGCCGATGATTATATAAGGACGCGCCGGGTGTGGCACAGCTAGTTCCGTC
GCAGCCGGGATTTGAATTCCTCGAGCCACCATGGTGAGCAAGGGCGAGGAGCTGTTCACCGGGGTGGTGC
CCATCCTGGTCGAGCTGGACGGCGACGTAAACGGCCACAAGTTCAGCGTGTCCGGCGAGGGCGAGGGCGA
TGCCACCTACGGCAAGCTGACCCTGAAGTTCATCTGCACCACCGGCAAGCTGCCCGTGCCCTGGCCCACC
CTCGTGACCACCCTGACCTACGGCGTGCAGTGCTTCAGCCGCTACCCCGACCACATGAAGCAGCACGACT
TCTTCAAGTCCGCCATGCCCGAAGGCTACGTCCAGGAGCGCACCATCTTCTTCAAGGACGACGGCAACTA
CAAGACCCGCGCCGAGGTGAAGTTCGAGGGCGACACCCTGGTGAACCGCATCGAGCTGAAGGGCATCGAC
TTCAAGGAGGACGGCAACATCCTGGGGCACAAGCTGGAGTACAACTACAACAGCCACAACGTCTATATCA
TGGCCGACAAGCAGAAGAACGGCATCAAGGTGAACTTCAAGATCCGCCACAACATCGAGGACGGCAGCGT
GCAGCTCGCCGACCACTACCAGCAGAACACCCCCATCGGCGACGGCCCCGTGCTGCTGCCCGACAACCAC
TACCTGAGCACCCAGTCCGCCCTGAGCAAAGACCCCAACGAGAAGCGCGATCACATGGTCCTGCTGGAGT
TCGTGACCGCCGCCGGGATCACTCTCGGCATGGACGAGCTGTACAAGTAAGCGGCCGCTCGATAAGCTTG
ATATCGAATTCCGCCCCCCCCCCCTCTCCCTCCCCCCCCCCTAACGTTACTGGCCGAAGCCGCTTGGAAT
AAGGCCGGTGTGCGTTTGTCTATATGTTATTTTCCACCATATTGCCGTCTTTTGGCAATGTGAGGGCCCG
GAAACCTGGCCCTGTCTTCTTGACGAGCATTCCTAGGGGTCTTTCCCCTCTCGCCAAAGGAATGCAAGGT
CTGTTGAATGTCGTGAAGGAAGCAGTTCCTCTGGAAGCTTCTTGAAGACAAACAACGTCTGTAGCGACCC
TTTGCAGGCAGCGGAACCCCCCACCTGGCGACAGGTGCCTCTGCGGCCAAAAGCCACGTGTATAAGATAC
ACCTGCAAAGGCGGCACAACCCCAGTGCCACGTTGTGAGTTGGATAGTTGTGGAAAGAGTCAAATGGCTC
TCCTCAAGCGTATTCAACAAGGGGCTGAAGGATGCCCAGAAGGTACCCCATTGTATGGGATCTGATCTGG
GGCCTCGGTGCACATGCTTTACATGTGTTTAGTCGAGGTTAAAAAAACGTCTAGGCCCCCCGAACCACGG
GGACGTGGTTTTCCTTTGAAAAACACGATGATAATATGGCCACAACCATGACCGAGTACAAGCCCACGGT
GCGCCTCGCCACCCGCGACGACGTCCCCAGGGCCGTACGCACCCTCGCCGCCGCGTTCGCCGACTACCCC
GCCACGCGCCACACCGTCGATCCGGACCGCCACATCGAGCGGGTCACCGAGCTGCAAGAACTCTTCCTCA
CGCGCGTCGGGCTCGACATCGGCAAGGTGTGGGTCGCGGACGACGGCGCCGCGGTGGCGGTCTGGACCAC
GCCGGAGAGCGTCGAAGCGGGGGCGGTGTTCGCCGAGATCGGCCCGCGCATGGCCGAGTTGAGCGGTTCC
CGGCTGGCCGCGCAGCAACAGATGGAAGGCCTCCTGGCGCCGCACCGGCCCAAGGAGCCCGCGTGGTTCC
TGGCCACCGTCGGCGTCTCGCCCGACCACCAGGGCAAGGGTCTGGGCAGCGCCGTCGTGCTCCCCGGAGT
GGAGGCGGCCGAGCGCGCCGGGGTGCCCGCCTTCCTGGAGACCTCCGCGCCCCGCAACCTCCCCTTCTAC
GAGCGGCTCGGCTTCACCGTCACCGCCGACGTCGAGGTGCCCGAAGGACCGCGCACCTGGTGCATGACCC
GCAAGCCCGGTGCCTGACGCCCGCCCCACGACCCGCAGCGCCCGACCGAAAGGAGCGCACGACCCCATGC
ATCGATGATCTAGAGCTCGCTGATCAGCCTCGACTGTGCCTTCTAGTTGCCAGCCATCTGTTGTTTGCCC
CTCCCCCGTGCCTTCCTTGACCCTGGAAGGTGCCACTCCCACTGTCCTTTCCTAATAAAATGAGGAAATT
GCATCGCATTGTCTGAGTAGGTGTCATTCTATTCTGGGGGGTGGGGTGGGGCAGGACAGCAAGGGGGAGG
ATTGGGAAGACAATAGCAGGCATGCTGGGGATGCGGTGGGCTCTATGGCTTCTGAGGCGGAAAGAACCTG
CAGCCCAAGCTTGGCGTAATCATGGTCATAGCTGTTTCCTGTGTGAAATTGTTATCCGCTCACAATTCCA
CACAACATACGAGCCGGAAGCATAAAGTGTAAAGCCTGGGGTGCCTAATGAGTGAGCTAACTCACATTAA
TTGCGTTGCGCTCACTGCCCGCTTTCCAGTCGGGAAACCTGTCGTGCCAGCGGATCCTTTGTTACTTTAT
AGAAGAAATTTTGAGTTTTTGTTTTTTTTTAATAAATAAATAAACATAAATAAATTGTTTGTTGAATTTA
TTATTAGTATGTAAGTGTAAATATAATAAAACTTAATATCTATTCAAATTAATAAATAAACCTCGATATA
CAGACCGATAAAACACATGCGTCAATTTTACGCATGATTATCTTTAACGTACGTCACAATATGATTATCT
TTCTAGGGTTAAAGAGCTCCAGCTTTTGTTCCCTTTAGTGAGGGTTAATTTCGAGCTTGGCGTAATCATG
GTCATAGCTGTTTCCTGTGTGAAATTGTTATCCGCTCACAATTCCACACAACATACGAGCCGGAAGCATA
AAGTGTAAAGCCTGGGGTGCCTAATGAGTGAGCTAACTCACATTAATTGCGTTGCGCTCACTGCCCGCTT
TCCAGTCGGGAAACCTGTCGTGCCAGCTGCATTAATGAATCGGCCAACGCGCGGGGAGAGGCGGTTTGCG
TATTGGGCGCTCTTCCGCTTCCTCGCTCACTGACTCGCTGCGCTCGGTCGTTCGGCTGCGGCGAGCGGTA
TCAGCTCACTCAAAGGCGGTAATACGGTTATCCACAGAATCAGGGGATAACGCAGGAAAGAACATGTGAG
CAAAAGGCCAGCAAAAGGCCAGGAACCGTAAAAAGGCCGCGTTGCTGGCGTTTTTCCATAGGCTCCGCCC
CCCTGACGAGCATCACAAAAATCGACGCTCAAGTCAGAGGTGGCGAAACCCGACAGGACTATAAAGATAC
CAGGCGTTTCCCCCTGGAAGCTCCCTCGTGCGCTCTCCTGTTCCGACCCTGCCGCTTACCGGATACCTGT
CCGCCTTTCTCCCTTCGGGAAGCGTGGCGCTTTCTCATAGCTCACGCTGTAGGTATCTCAGTTCGGTGTA
GGTCGTTCGCTCCAAGCTGGGCTGTGTGCACGAACCCCCCGTTCAGCCCGACCGCTGCGCCTTATCCGGT
AACTATCGTCTTGAGTCCAACCCGGTAAGACACGACTTATCGCCACTGGCAGCAGCCACTGGTAACAGGA
TTAGCAGAGCGAGGTATGTAGGCGGTGCTACAGAGTTCTTGAAGTGGTGGCCTAACTACGGCTACACTAG
AAGAACAGTATTTGGTATCTGCGCTCTGCTGAAGCCAGTTACCTTCGGAAAAAGAGTTGGTAGCTCTTGA
TCCGGCAAACAAACCACCGCTGGTAGCGGTGGTTTTTTTGTTTGCAAGCAGCAGATTACGCGCAGAAAAA
AAGGATCTCAAGAAGATCCTTTGATCTTTTCTACGGGGTCTGACGCTCAGTGGAACGAAAACTCACGTTA
AGGGATTTTGGTCATGAGATTATCAAAAAGGATCTTCACCTAGATCCTTTTAAATTAAAAATGAAGTTTT
AAATCAATCTAAAGTATATATGAGTAAACTTGGTCTGACAGTTACCAATGCTTAATCAGTGAGGCACCTA
TCTCAGCGATCTGTCTATTTCGTTCATCCATAGTTGCCTGACTCCCCGTCGTGTAGATAACTACGATACG
GGAGGGCTTACCATCTGGCCCCAGTGCTGCAATGATACCGCGAGACCCACGCTCACCGGCTCCAGATTTA
TCAGCAATAAACCAGCCAGCCGGAAGGGCCGAGCGCAGAAGTGGTCCTGCAACTTTATCCGCCTCCATCC
AGTCTATTAATTGTTGCCGGGAAGCTAGAGTAAGTAGTTCGCCAGTTAATAGTTTGCGCAACGTTGTTGC
CATTGCTACAGGCATCGTGGTGTCACGCTCGTCGTTTGGTATGGCTTCATTCAGCTCCGGTTCCCAACGA
TCAAGGCGAGTTACATGATCCCCCATGTTGTGCAAAAAAGCGGTTAGCTCCTTCGGTCCTCCGATCGTTG
TCAGAAGTAAGTTGGCCGCAGTGTTATCACTCATGGTTATGGCAGCACTGCATAATTCTCTTACTGTCAT
GCCATCCGTAAGATGCTTTTCTGTGACTGGTGAGTACTCAACCAAGTCATTCTGAGAATAGTGTATGCGG
CGACCGAGTTGCTCTTGCCCGGCGTCAATACGGGATAATACCGCGCCACATAGCAGAACTTTAAAAGTGC
TCATCATTGGAAAACGTTCTTCGGGGCGAAAACTCTCAAGGATCTTACCGCTGTTGAGATCCAGTTCGAT
GTAACCCACTCGTGCACCCAACTGATCTTCAGCATCTTTTACTTTCACCAGCGTTTCTGGGTGAGCAAAA
ACAGGAAGGCAAAATGCCGCAAAAAAGGGAATAAGGGCGACACGGAAATGTTGAATACTCATACTCTTCC
TTTTTCAATATTATTGAAGCATTTATCAGGGTTATTGTCTCATGAGCGGATACATATTTGAATGTATTTA
GAAAAATAAACAAATAGGGGTTCCGCGCACATTTCCCCGAAAAGTGCCACCTAAATTGTAAGCGTTAATA
TTTTGTTAAAATTCGCGTTAAATTTTTGTTAAATCAGCTCATTTTTTAACCAATAGGCCGAAATCGGCAA
AATCCCTTATAAATCAAAAGAATAGACCGAGATAGGGT
[37 nt withheld, positions 9279-9315]
AAAGAACGTGGACTCCAACGTCAAAGG
[49 nt withheld, positions 9343-9391]
T
[91 nt withheld, positions 9393-9483]
G
[124 nt withheld, positions 9485-9608]
CCCATTCGCCATTCAGGC
Features (pLannotate 1.2.2; 24 found; start..end, strand, type, name):
    147..165     +  promoter       T7 promoter: promoter for bacteriophage T7 RNA polymerase
    496..564     +  polyA_signal   PGK poly(A) signal (fragment): mouse phosphoglycerate kinase 1 polyadenylation signal
   4121..4138    +  misc_feature   MCS (fragment): pBluescript multiple cloning site
   4140..4214    +  promoter       UbC promoter (fragment): human ubiquitin C promoter
   4231..4950    +  CDS            EGFP: the original enhanced GFP (Yang et al., 1996) mammalian codon-optimized
   4959..4982    -  misc_feature   MCS (fragment): pBluescript multiple cloning site
   5102..5564    +  misc_feature   IRES: internal ribosome entry site (IRES) of the encephalomyocarditis virus (EMCV)
   5578..6177    +  CDS            PuroR: puromycin N-acetyltransferase; pac from Streptomyces alboniger; confers resistance to puromycin
   6264..6488    +  polyA_signal   bGH poly(A) signal: bovine growth hormone polyadenylation signal
   6492..6508    +  promoter       SV40 promoter (fragment): SV40 enhancer and early promoter
   6559..6575    -  protein_bind   lac operator: The lac repressor binds to the lac operator to inhibit transcription in E. coli. This inhibition can be relieved by adding lactose or isopropyl-β-D-thiogalactopyranoside (IPTG). lac repressor encoded by lacI
   6583..6613    -  promoter       lac promoter: promoter for the E. coli lac operon
   6628..6649    -  protein_bind   CAP binding site: CAP binding activates transcription in the presence of cAMP. E. coli catabolite activator protein
   6662..6701    -  CDS            lacI (fragment): lac repressor; lacI; The lac repressor binds to the lac operator to inhibit transcription in E. coli. This inhibition can be relieved by adding lactose or isopropyl-β-D-thiogalactopyranoside (IPTG).
   6962..6980    -  promoter       T3 promoter: promoter for bacteriophage T3 RNA polymerase
   7025..7041    -  protein_bind   lac operator: The lac repressor binds to the lac operator to inhibit transcription in E. coli. This inhibition can be relieved by adding lactose or isopropyl-β-D-thiogalactopyranoside (IPTG). lac repressor encoded by lacI
   7049..7079    -  promoter       lac promoter: promoter for the E. coli lac operon
   7094..7115    -  protein_bind   CAP binding site: CAP binding activates transcription in the presence of cAMP. E. coli catabolite activator protein
   7128..7220    -  CDS            lacI (fragment): lac repressor; lacI; The lac repressor binds to the lac operator to inhibit transcription in E. coli. This inhibition can be relieved by adding lactose or isopropyl-β-D-thiogalactopyranoside (IPTG).
   7403..7991    -  rep_origin     ori: high-copy-number ColE1/pMB1/pBR322/pUC origin of replication
   8162..9022    -  CDS            AmpR: β-lactamase; bla; confers resistance to ampicillin, carbenicillin, and related antibiotics
   9023..9127    -  promoter       AmpR promoter: bla
   9180..9608    -  rep_origin     f1 ori (sequence partly withheld): f1 bacteriophage origin of replication; arrow indicates direction of (+) strand synthesis
   9613..144     -  CDS            lacZα (fragment) (across the origin): LacZα fragment of β-galactosidase; lacZ fragment
