[The description below was written by a language model from this plasmid's Addgene catalogue record, the feature table of its GenBank file and pLannotate feature annotations shown in this document.]
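Description:
KA1265_pPB-gPou5f1_3.5kb-UBCminEGFP-IP is a piggyBac transposon reporter plasmid of about 9.6 kb designed to read out the activity of the mouse Pou5f1 (Oct4) regulatory region in mammalian cells. The catalogue lists the backbone as unknown, although the annotations (T7 and T3 promoters, lac/lacZα remnants, pBluescript polylinker fragments and an f1 origin) point to a pBluescript-type cloning vector. It is maintained in E. coli as a high-copy plasmid through a ColE1/pUC origin and is selected with ampicillin via the β-lactamase gene.

The cargo lies between the piggyBac 5′ and 3′ terminal repeats, so co-delivery of piggyBac transposase should excise the whole cassette and integrate it stably into the host genome. Within the repeats, a roughly 3.5 kb mouse genomic Pou5f1 fragment is placed upstream of a short minimal version of the human ubiquitin C promoter. A minimal promoter is expected to have little activity alone, making transcription dependent on the adjacent enhancer sequences. The resulting bicistronic transcript encodes EGFP, followed by an EMCV IRES that allows cap-independent translation of pac (puromycin N-acetyltransferase), and ends at a bovine growth hormone polyadenylation signal. Both fluorescence and puromycin resistance therefore report Pou5f1 enhancer activity, allowing enhancer-active cells to be scored or enriched by drug selection.

The associated publication concerns enhancer reactivation during reprogramming to naive pluripotency, which fits use as an integrated pluripotency reporter. The depositor map and the sequencing-derived annotation differ slightly in length and start coordinate but agree on the main elements. The automated annotation does not label the terminal repeats or the Pou5f1 fragment.
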