Addgene plasmid #124180: KA1265_pPB-gPou5f1_3.5kb-UBCminEGFP-IP
Purpose: piggyBac-based reporter (EGFP) driven by the Pou5f1 enhancer
Depositing lab: Hans Schöler. Depositing organization: Max Planck Institute for Molecular Biomedicine. Publication: Esrrb Unlocks Silenced Enhancers for Reprogramming to Naive Pluripotency. Adachi K, Kopp W, Wu G, Heising S, Greber B, Stehling M, Arauzo-Bravo MJ, Boerno ST, Timmermann B, Vingron M, Scholer HR. Cell Stem Cell. 2018 Aug 2;23(2):266-275.e6. doi: 10.1016/j.stem.2018.05.020. Epub 2018 Jun 14. PubMed 29910149.
Backbone
  Vector backbone: Unknown
  Vector type: Reporter
  Selectable markers: Puromycin
Growth in bacteria
  Bacterial resistance: Ampicillin, 100 μg/mL
  Growth temperature: 37°C
  Growth strain: DH5alpha
  Copy number: High Copy
Gene/Insert
  Gene/Insert name: EGFP-IRES-Pac, Pou5f1 enhancer
  Species: M. musculus (mouse)
  Promoter: UBCmin
  Cloning method: Restriction Enzyme; 5′ cloning site Unknown (unknown if destroyed)
Terms and licenses: Academic/Nonprofit Terms; Industry Terms: Not Available to Industry
How to cite: KA1265_pPB-gPou5f1_3.5kb-UBCminEGFP-IP was a gift from Hans Schöler (Addgene plasmid # 124180 ; http://n2t.net/addgene:124180 ; RRID:Addgene_124180)
